Addgene plasmid #214895: SPLICSFAST-LDh-LY-P2A
Purpose: Expresses equimolar Lipid Droplet- and Lysosome- targeted split-FAST fragments for Short-range LD-LY Contact sites
Depositing lab: Tito Calì. Depositing organization: University of Padua.
Backbone
  Vector backbone: pcDNA3.1+
  Vector type: Mammalian Expression, Bacterial Expression
  Selectable markers: Neomycin (select with G418)
Growth in bacteria
  Bacterial resistance: Ampicillin, 100 μg/mL
  Growth temperature: 37°C
  Growth strain: DH5alpha
  Copy number: High Copy
Gene/Insert
  Gene/Insert name: SPLICSFAST-LDh-LY-P2A
  Species: H. sapiens (human)
  Insert size (bp): 1596
  Tag / fusion protein: none
Terms and licenses: Academic/Nonprofit Terms; Industry Terms: Not Available to Industry
How to cite: SPLICSFAST-LDh-LY-P2A was a gift from Tito Calì (Addgene plasmid # 214895 ; http://n2t.net/addgene:214895 ; RRID:Addgene_214895)
