[The description below was written by a language model from this plasmid's Addgene catalogue record and pLannotate feature annotations shown in this document.]
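Description:
SPLICSFAST-LDh-LY-P2A is a mammalian expression plasmid built on the pcDNA3.1+ backbone (about 6.9 kb in the sequenced record) that encodes a split-FAST reporter for short-range contact sites between lipid droplets (LD) and lysosomes (LY). It is maintained in E. coli at high copy through a ColE1/pUC-type origin with ampicillin selection from the AmpR (β-lactamase) cassette. It also carries an f1 origin. For mammalian cells, an SV40 promoter-driven neomycin phosphotransferase gene with an SV40 poly(A) signal allows G418 selection of stable transfectants.

The roughly 1.6 kb insert sits downstream of the CMV enhancer/promoter, with a T7 promoter just upstream of the coding region, and is terminated by the bGH polyadenylation signal. The annotation detects a very short FAST-derived fragment followed by a portion matching Mettl7b (scored against the rat protein), which presumably supplies the lipid droplet targeting. Next come the full human TMEM192 coding sequence, a lysosomal membrane protein, and a larger fragment related to photoactive yellow protein, the parent of FAST. The P2A element named in the construct is not annotated separately. By position it would lie between the Mettl7b and TMEM192 segments, so that a single transcript yields the two targeted halves in equimolar amounts, as the stated purpose describes.

When the two organelles come close enough, the small and large FAST fragments can reassemble and bind a cell-permeant fluorogen, giving fluorescence at the LD–lysosome interface. No additional tags are recorded. A few small annotated fragments (HIV-1 LTR, ble, lacI) appear to be incidental backbone matches.
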