Features (pLannotate 1.2.2; 23 found; start..end, strand, type, name):
     28..80      -  misc_feature   bom (fragment): basis of mobility region from pBR322
    235..614     +  enhancer       CMV enhancer: human cytomegalovirus immediate early enhancer
    615..818     +  promoter       CMV promoter: human cytomegalovirus (CMV) immediate early promoter
    814..847     +  LTR            5' LTR (truncated) (fragment): truncated 5' long terminal repeat (LTR) from HIV-1
    863..881     +  promoter       T7 promoter: promoter for bacteriophage T7 RNA polymerase
    913..935     +  CDS            Y-FAST (fragment): small protein tag, derived from photoactive yellow protein, that allows in vivo fluorescent labeling by addition of a cell-permeant fluorogen (Plamont et al., 2016)
    988..1176    +  CDS            Mettl7b (fragment): MET7B_RAT - Experimental evidence at protein level: Swiss-Prot protein existence level 1. Probable methyltransferase. From Rattus norvegicus (Rat).
   1231..2043    +  CDS            TMEM192: TM192_HUMAN - Experimental evidence at protein level: Swiss-Prot protein existence level 1. From Homo sapiens (Human).
   2140..2481    +  CDS            pyp (fragment): PYP_HALHA - Experimental evidence at protein level: Swiss-Prot protein existence level 1. Photoactive blue light protein. Probably functions as a photoreceptor for a negative phototaxis response. From Halorhodospira halophila (Ectothiorhodospira halophila).
   2528..2752    +  polyA_signal   bGH poly(A) signal: bovine growth hormone polyadenylation signal
   2756..2777    +  promoter       SV40 promoter (fragment): SV40 enhancer and early promoter
   2798..3226    +  rep_origin     f1 ori (sequence partly withheld): f1 bacteriophage origin of replication; arrow indicates direction of (+) strand synthesis
   3240..3569    +  promoter       SV40 promoter: SV40 enhancer and early promoter
   3636..4427    +  CDS            neo: KKA2_KLEPN - Also known as kan, nptII. Experimental evidence at protein level: Swiss-Prot protein existence level 1. Resistance to kanamycin, neomycin, paromomycin, ribostamycin, butirosin and gentamicin B. From Klebsiella pneumoniae.
   4451..4609    +  CDS            ble (fragment): BLE_KLEPN - Experimental evidence at protein level: Swiss-Prot protein existence level 1. Binding protein with a strong affinity to the bleomycin family of antibiotics. Binds to CL990; an antimitotic-antibiotic compound. From Klebsiella pneumoniae.
   4604..4725    +  polyA_signal   SV40 poly(A) signal: SV40 polyadenylation signal
   4798..4814    -  protein_bind   lac operator: The lac repressor binds to the lac operator to inhibit transcription in E. coli. This inhibition can be relieved by adding lactose or isopropyl-β-D-thiogalactopyranoside (IPTG). lac repressor encoded by lacI
   4822..4852    -  promoter       lac promoter: promoter for the E. coli lac operon
   4867..4888    -  protein_bind   CAP binding site: CAP binding activates transcription in the presence of cAMP. E. coli catabolite activator protein
   4901..4993    -  CDS            lacI (fragment): lac repressor; lacI; The lac repressor binds to the lac operator to inhibit transcription in E. coli. This inhibition can be relieved by adding lactose or isopropyl-β-D-thiogalactopyranoside (IPTG).
   5176..5764    -  rep_origin     ori: high-copy-number ColE1/pMB1/pBR322/pUC origin of replication
   5935..6795    -  CDS            AmpR: β-lactamase; bla; confers resistance to ampicillin, carbenicillin, and related antibiotics
   6796..6900    -  promoter       AmpR promoter: bla
>Addgene plasmid #214895 | SPLICSFAST-LDh-LY-P2A | addgene full sequence | sequence record 423481 | Addgene NGS Result
GACGGATCGGGAGATCTCCCGATCCCCTATGGTGCACTCTCAGTACAATCTGCTCTGATGCCGCATAGTT
AAGCCAGTATCTGCTCCCTGCTTGTGTGTTGGAGGTCGCTGAGTAGTGCGCGAGCAAAATTTAAGCTACA
ACAAGGCAAGGCTTGACCGACAATTGCATGAAGAATCTGCTTAGGGTTAGGCGTTTTGCGCTGCTTCGCG
ATGTACGGGCCAGATATACGCGTTGACATTGATTATTGACTAGTTATTAATAGTAATCAATTACGGGGTC
ATTAGTTCATAGCCCATATATGGAGTTCCGCGTTACATAACTTACGGTAAATGGCCCGCCTGGCTGACCG
CCCAACGACCCCCGCCCATTGACGTCAATAATGACGTATGTTCCCATAGTAACGCCAATAGGGACTTTCC
ATTGACGTCAATGGGTGGAGTATTTACGGTAAACTGCCCACTTGGCAGTACATCAAGTGTATCATATGCC
AAGTACGCCCCCTATTGACGTCAATGACGGTAAATGGCCCGCCTGGCATTATGCCCAGTACATGACCTTA
TGGGACTTTCCTACTTGGCAGTACATCTACGTATTAGTCATCGCTATTACCATGGTGATGCGGTTTTGGC
AGTACATCAATGGGCGTGGATAGCGGTTTGACTCACGGGGATTTCCAAGTCTCCACCCCATTGACGTCAA
TGGGAGTTTGTTTTGGCACCAAAATCAACGGGACTTTCCAAAATGTCGTAACAACTCCGCCCCATTGACG
CAAATGGGCGGTAGGCGTGTACGGTGGGAGGTCTATATAAGCAGAGCTCTCTGGCTAACTAGAGAACCCA
CTGCTTACTGGCTTATCGAAATTAATACGACTCACTATAGGGAGACCCAAGCTGGCTAGCGCCACCATGG
GCGACAGCTACTGGGTCTTTGTGAAGAGAGAGTTCGGCGGAGATGGCGGCAGCGGCGGAGGAGATATTTC
TAAGCTGATGGACGTGCTCGTGCCCCTGCTGCAACTGCTGGTTCTGCTGCTGACCCTGCCACTGCACCTG
CTCGCCCTGCTGGGCTGCTGGCAGCCACTGTTCGAGGCGATCGGCAAAATCTTCAGCAACATCAGAATCT
CTACCCAGAAGGAAATCCTGAAAGAGCTGGCATGCGGCAGCGGGGCCACCAATTTCAGCCTGCTGAAGCA
AGCCGGCGACGTGGAAGAAAACCCCGGCCCAAGAAGCACCATGGCCGCTGGCGGAAGAATGGAAGATGGA
AGCCTGGATATCACCCAGAGCATCGAGGACGATCCTCTGCTGGACGCCCAGCTGCTGCCTCACCATAGCC
TGCAGGCCCACTTCCGGCCTAGATTCCACCCCCTGCCTACAGTGATTATCGTGAACCTGCTGTGGTTCAT
CCACCTGGTGTTCGTGGTGCTGGCCTTCCTGACAGGCGTGTTGTGCAGCTACCCTAATCCTAACGAGGAC
AAGTGCCCTGGCAACTACACAAACCCTCTGAAAGTGCAGACCGTGATCATCCTGGGAAAGGTGATCCTTT
GGATCCTGCACCTGCTCCTGGAATGCTACATCCAGTACCACCACTCCAAAATTCGGAACAGAGGCTACAA
CCTGATCTACCGGAGCACAAGACATCTGAAGCGGCTGGCCCTGATGATCCAATCTAGCGGCAATACCGTG
CTGCTGCTTATCCTTTGTATGCAGCACAGCTTCCCGGAGCCTGGAAGACTGTACCTGGACCTGATCCTGG
CCATCCTGGCCCTGGAGCTGATCTGCAGCCTGATTTGTCTGCTGATCTACACCGTGAAGATCCGCAGATT
CAACAAGGCCAAGCCTGAGCCCGACATCCTGGAAGAGGAAAAGATCTATGCCTACCCCAGTAACATCACA
TCTGAAACCGGCTTCAGAACCATCAGCTCTCTCGAAGAGATCGTCGAGAAGCAGGGCGACACCATCGAGT
ACCTGAAGAGGCACAACGCCCTGCTCAGCAAGCGGCTGCTGGCCCTGACCAGCAGCGACCTGGGCTGTCA
GCCTAGCAGAACAGACGTGGGCGGAGGTGGCTCTGAGGGCGGTGGATCTGGCGGCCCTGGCTCCGGCGGC
GAGGGAAGCGCTGGTGGCGGATCAGCCGGAGGCGGGAGCATGGAACACGTGGCCTTTGGCTCCGAGGATA
TCGAGAACACCCTGGCTAAGATGGACGACGGACAGCTGGACGGCCTGGCTTTTGGCGCCATCCAGCTGGA
CGGGGATGGAAATATCCTGCAGTATAACGCCGCCGAGGGCGACATCACAGGCCGGGACCCCAAGCAGGTG
ATCGGCAAGAACTTCTTCAAGGACGTGGCCCCTGGTACAGATAGCCCTGAGTTTTACGGCAAGTTCAAGG
AAGGCGTGGCTTCTGGAAATCTGAACACCATGTTCGAGTGGATGATCCCTACCTCCAGAGGCCCCACCAA
GGTGAAAGTGCACATGAAAAAGGCCCTGAGCTGACTCGAGTCTAGAGGGCCCGTTTAAACCCGCTGATCA
GCCTCGACTGTGCCTTCTAGTTGCCAGCCATCTGTTGTTTGCCCCTCCCCCGTGCCTTCCTTGACCCTGG
AAGGTGCCACTCCCACTGTCCTTTCCTAATAAAATGAGGAAATTGCATCGCATTGTCTGAGTAGGTGTCA
TTCTATTCTGGGGGGTGGGGTGGGGCAGGACAGCAAGGGGGAGGATTGGGAAGACAATAGCAGGCATGCT
GGGGATGCGGTGGGCTCTATGGCTTCTGAGGCGGAAAGAACCAGCTGGGGCTCTAGGGGGTATCCCC
[124 nt withheld, positions 2798-2921]
C
[91 nt withheld, positions 2923-3013]
A
[49 nt withheld, positions 3015-3063]
CCTTTGACGTTGGAGTCCACGTTCTTT
[37 nt withheld, positions 3091-3127]
ACCCTATCTCGGTCTATTCTTTTGATTTATAAGGGATTTTGCCGATTTCGGCCTATTGGTTAAAAAATGA
GCTGATTTAACAAAAATTTAACGCGAATTAATTCTGTGGAATGTGTGTCAGTTAGGGTGTGGAAAGTCCC
CAGGCTCCCCAGCAGGCAGAAGTATGCAAAGCATGCATCTCAATTAGTCAGCAACCAGGTGTGGAAAGTC
CCCAGGCTCCCCAGCAGGCAGAAGTATGCAAAGCATGCATCTCAATTAGTCAGCAACCATAGTCCCGCCC
CTAACTCCGCCCATCCCGCCCCTAACTCCGCCCAGTTCCGCCCATTCTCCGCCCCATGGCTGACTAATTT
TTTTTATTTATGCAGAGGCCGAGGCCGCCTCTGCCTCTGAGCTATTCCAGAAGTAGTGAGGAGGCTTTTT
TGGAGGCCTAGGCTTTTGCAAAAAGCTCCCGGGAGCTTGTATATCCATTTTCGGATCTGATCAAGAGACA
GGATGAGGATCGTTTCGCATGATTGAACAAGATGGATTGCACGCAGGTTCTCCGGCCGCTTGGGTGGAGA
GGCTATTCGGCTATGACTGGGCACAACAGACAATCGGCTGCTCTGATGCCGCCGTGTTCCGGCTGTCAGC
GCAGGGGCGCCCGGTTCTTTTTGTCAAGACCGACCTGTCCGGTGCCCTGAATGAACTGCAGGACGAGGCA
GCGCGGCTATCGTGGCTGGCCACGACGGGCGTTCCTTGCGCAGCTGTGCTCGACGTTGTCACTGAAGCGG
GAAGGGACTGGCTGCTATTGGGCGAAGTGCCGGGGCAGGATCTCCTGTCATCTCACCTTGCTCCTGCCGA
GAAAGTATCCATCATGGCTGATGCAATGCGGCGGCTGCATACGCTTGATCCGGCTACCTGCCCATTCGAC
CACCAAGCGAAACATCGCATCGAGCGAGCACGTACTCGGATGGAAGCCGGTCTTGTCGATCAGGATGATC
TGGACGAAGAGCATCAGGGGCTCGCGCCAGCCGAACTGTTCGCCAGGCTCAAGGCGCGCATGCCCGACGG
CGAGGATCTCGTCGTGACCCATGGCGATGCCTGCTTGCCGAATATCATGGTGGAAAATGGCCGCTTTTCT
GGATTCATCGACTGTGGCCGGCTGGGTGTGGCGGACCGCTATCAGGACATAGCGTTGGCTACCCGTGATA
TTGCTGAAGAGCTTGGCGGCGAATGGGCTGACCGCTTCCTCGTGCTTTACGGTATCGCCGCTCCCGATTC
GCAGCGCATCGCCTTCTATCGCCTTCTTGACGAGTTCTTCTGAGCGGGACTCTGGGGTTCGAAATGACCG
ACCAAGCGACGCCCAACCTGCCATCACGAGATTTCGATTCCACCGCCGCCTTCTATGAAAGGTTGGGCTT
CGGAATCGTTTTCCGGGACGCCGGCTGGATGATCCTCCAGCGCGGGGATCTCATGCTGGAGTTCTTCGCC
CACCCCAACTTGTTTATTGCAGCTTATAATGGTTACAAATAAAGCAATAGCATCACAAATTTCACAAATA
AAGCATTTTTTTCACTGCATTCTAGTTGTGGTTTGTCCAAACTCATCAATGTATCTTATCATGTCTGTAT
ACCGTCGACCTCTAGCTAGAGCTTGGCGTAATCATGGTCATAGCTGTTTCCTGTGTGAAATTGTTATCCG
CTCACAATTCCACACAACATACGAGCCGGAAGCATAAAGTGTAAAGCCTGGGGTGCCTAATGAGTGAGCT
AACTCACATTAATTGCGTTGCGCTCACTGCCCGCTTTCCAGTCGGGAAACCTGTCGTGCCAGCTGCATTA
ATGAATCGGCCAACGCGCGGGGAGAGGCGGTTTGCGTATTGGGCGCTCTTCCGCTTCCTCGCTCACTGAC
TCGCTGCGCTCGGTCGTTCGGCTGCGGCGAGCGGTATCAGCTCACTCAAAGGCGGTAATACGGTTATCCA
CAGAATCAGGGGATAACGCAGGAAAGAACATGTGAGCAAAAGGCCAGCAAAAGGCCAGGAACCGTAAAAA
GGCCGCGTTGCTGGCGTTTTTCCATAGGCTCCGCCCCCCTGACGAGCATCACAAAAATCGACGCTCAAGT
CAGAGGTGGCGAAACCCGACAGGACTATAAAGATACCAGGCGTTTCCCCCTGGAAGCTCCCTCGTGCGCT
CTCCTGTTCCGACCCTGCCGCTTACCGGATACCTGTCCGCCTTTCTCCCTTCGGGAAGCGTGGCGCTTTC
TCATAGCTCACGCTGTAGGTATCTCAGTTCGGTGTAGGTCGTTCGCTCCAAGCTGGGCTGTGTGCACGAA
CCCCCCGTTCAGCCCGACCGCTGCGCCTTATCCGGTAACTATCGTCTTGAGTCCAACCCGGTAAGACACG
ACTTATCGCCACTGGCAGCAGCCACTGGTAACAGGATTAGCAGAGCGAGGTATGTAGGCGGTGCTACAGA
GTTCTTGAAGTGGTGGCCTAACTACGGCTACACTAGAAGAACAGTATTTGGTATCTGCGCTCTGCTGAAG
CCAGTTACCTTCGGAAAAAGAGTTGGTAGCTCTTGATCCGGCAAACAAACCACCGCTGGTAGCGGTGGTT
TTTTTGTTTGCAAGCAGCAGATTACGCGCAGAAAAAAAGGATCTCAAGAAGATCCTTTGATCTTTTCTAC
GGGGTCTGACGCTCAGTGGAACGAAAACTCACGTTAAGGGATTTTGGTCATGAGATTATCAAAAAGGATC
TTCACCTAGATCCTTTTAAATTAAAAATGAAGTTTTAAATCAATCTAAAGTATATATGAGTAAACTTGGT
CTGACAGTTACCAATGCTTAATCAGTGAGGCACCTATCTCAGCGATCTGTCTATTTCGTTCATCCATAGT
TGCCTGACTCCCCGTCGTGTAGATAACTACGATACGGGAGGGCTTACCATCTGGCCCCAGTGCTGCAATG
ATACCGCGAGACCCACGCTCACCGGCTCCAGATTTATCAGCAATAAACCAGCCAGCCGGAAGGGCCGAGC
GCAGAAGTGGTCCTGCAACTTTATCCGCCTCCATCCAGTCTATTAATTGTTGCCGGGAAGCTAGAGTAAG
TAGTTCGCCAGTTAATAGTTTGCGCAACGTTGTTGCCATTGCTACAGGCATCGTGGTGTCACGCTCGTCG
TTTGGTATGGCTTCATTCAGCTCCGGTTCCCAACGATCAAGGCGAGTTACATGATCCCCCATGTTGTGCA
AAAAAGCGGTTAGCTCCTTCGGTCCTCCGATCGTTGTCAGAAGTAAGTTGGCCGCAGTGTTATCACTCAT
GGTTATGGCAGCACTGCATAATTCTCTTACTGTCATGCCATCCGTAAGATGCTTTTCTGTGACTGGTGAG
TACTCAACCAAGTCATTCTGAGAATAGTGTATGCGGCGACCGAGTTGCTCTTGCCCGGCGTCAATACGGG
ATAATACCGCGCCACATAGCAGAACTTTAAAAGTGCTCATCATTGGAAAACGTTCTTCGGGGCGAAAACT
CTCAAGGATCTTACCGCTGTTGAGATCCAGTTCGATGTAACCCACTCGTGCACCCAACTGATCTTCAGCA
TCTTTTACTTTCACCAGCGTTTCTGGGTGAGCAAAAACAGGAAGGCAAAATGCCGCAAAAAAGGGAATAA
GGGCGACACGGAAATGTTGAATACTCATACTCTTCCTTTTTCAATATTATTGAAGCATTTATCAGGGTTA
TTGTCTCATGAGCGGATACATATTTGAATGTATTTAGAAAAATAAACAAATAGGGGTTCCGCGCACATTT
CCCCGAAAAGTGCCACCTGACGTC
